Addgene plasmid #36762: TAL2342
Depositing lab: Keith Joung. Depositing organization: Massachusetts General Hospital. Publication: FLASH assembly of TALENs for high-throughput genome editing. Reyon D, Tsai SQ, Khayter C, Foden JA, Sander JD, Joung JK. Nat Biotechnol. 2012 Apr 8. doi: 10.1038/nbt.2170. PubMed 22484455.
Backbone
  Vector backbone: JDS74
  Backbone manufacturer: Joung lab (Addgene Plasmid # 32288)
  Backbone size w/o insert (bp): 6447
  Vector type: Mammalian, T7 for in vitro mRNA synthesis
Growth in bacteria
  Bacterial resistance: Ampicillin, 100 μg/mL
  Growth temperature: 37°C
  Growth strain: XL1 Blue
  Copy number: High Copy
Gene/Insert
  Gene/Insert name: PTCH1-TALEN_Left (alt name: PTCH1)
  Species: H. sapiens (human)
  Insert size (bp): 1436
  Entrez Gene: PTCH1 (a.k.a. BCNS, BCNS1, NBCCS, PTC, PTC1, PTCH)
  Promoter: CMV
  Tag / fusion protein: 3X Flag (N terminal on backbone); WT FOKI (C terminal on backbone)
  Cloning method: Restriction Enzyme; 5′ cloning site BsmBI (destroyed during cloning); 3′ cloning site BsmBI (destroyed during cloning)
  Sequencing primers: 5′ CMV-F; 3′ BGH-rev
Terms and licenses: Academic/Nonprofit Terms; Industry Terms: Not Available to Industry
Depositor comments: Target binding site: TGGAACTGCTTAATAG It is strongly recommended that users perform a diagnostic digest to verify this plasmid prior to use. For example, a double digest of the plasmid with BamHI and KpnI should result in two bands at 2.2kb and 5.9kb.
How to cite: TAL2342 was a gift from Keith Joung (Addgene plasmid # 36762 ; http://n2t.net/addgene:36762 ; RRID:Addgene_36762)
