[The description below was written by a language model from this plasmid's Addgene catalogue record.]
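Description:
TAL2342 is a mammalian expression plasmid encoding the left-hand monomer of a TALEN pair directed against the human PTCH1 gene. It is built on the JDS74 backbone, a 6447 bp TALEN receiver vector, into which a roughly 1.4 kb array of TAL effector repeats was inserted by restriction cloning through BsmBI sites that were destroyed in the process. The plasmid is maintained at high copy in E. coli under ampicillin selection; the record does not list the origin of replication or provide a feature table, so finer details of the backbone are not documented here.

The repeat array supplies the DNA-binding specificity for a defined site in PTCH1, and it is placed in frame with elements carried by the backbone: an N-terminal 3X FLAG tag, useful for detecting the protein, and a C-terminal wild-type FokI nuclease domain. Because FokI cleaves only as a dimer, this construct is meant to be used together with a matching right-hand TALEN that binds the opposite strand nearby, so that the two nuclease domains meet over the spacer and introduce a double-strand break. Expression in mammalian cells is driven by the CMV promoter, and the vector type also indicates a T7 promoter that allows in vitro transcription of TALEN mRNA as an alternative to plasmid transfection. The listed BGH reverse sequencing primer suggests a BGH polyadenylation region downstream of the coding sequence. The plasmid belongs to a collection generated by the FLASH high-throughput TALEN assembly method and is intended for targeted genome editing at the endogenous PTCH1 locus in human cells.
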