>Addgene plasmid #36762 | TAL2342 | depositor partial sequence | sequence record 45955 | TAL2342 sequence 1436 bps
GAACCTGACCCCAGACCAGGTAGTCGCAATCGCGAACAATAATGGGGGAAAGCAAGCCCTGGAAACCGTG
CAAAGGTTGTTGCCGGTCCTTTGTCAAGACCACGGCCTTACACCGGAGCAAGTCGTGGCCATTGCAAATA
ATAACGGTGGCAAACAGGCTCTTGAGACGGTTCAGAGACTTCTCCCAGTTCTCTGTCAAGCCCACGGGCT
GACTCCCGATCAAGTTGTAGCGATTGCGTCGAACATTGGAGGGAAACAAGCATTGGAGACTGTCCAACGG
CTCCTTCCCGTGTTGTGTCAAGCCCACGGTTTGACGCCTGCACAAGTGGTCGCCATCGCCTCCAATATTG
GCGGTAAGCAGGCGCTGGAAACAGTACAGCGCCTGCTGCCTGTACTGTGCCAGGATCATGGACTGACCCC
AGACCAGGTAGTCGCAATCGCGTCACATGACGGGGGAAAGCAAGCCCTGGAAACCGTGCAAAGGTTGTTG
CCGGTCCTTTGTCAAGACCACGGCCTTACACCGGAGCAAGTCGTGGCCATTGCAAGCAATGGGGGTGGCA
AACAGGCTCTTGAGACGGTTCAGAGACTTCTCCCAGTTCTCTGTCAAGCCCACGGGCTGACTCCCGATCA
AGTTGTAGCGATTGCGAATAACAATGGAGGGAAACAAGCATTGGAGACTGTCCAACGGCTCCTTCCCGTG
TTGTGTCAAGCCCACGGTTTGACGCCTGCACAAGTGGTCGCCATCGCCAGCCATGATGGCGGTAAGCAGG
CGCTGGAAACAGTACAGCGCCTGCTGCCTGTACTGTGCCAGGATCATGGACTGACCCCAGACCAGGTAGT
CGCAATCGCGTCAAACGGAGGGGGAAAGCAAGCCCTGGAAACCGTGCAAAGGTTGTTGCCGGTCCTTTGT
CAAGACCACGGCCTTACACCGGAGCAAGTCGTGGCCATTGCAAGCAATGGGGGTGGCAAACAGGCTCTTG
AGACGGTTCAGAGACTTCTCCCAGTTCTCTGTCAAGCCCACGGGCTGACTCCCGATCAAGTTGTAGCGAT
TGCGTCGAACATTGGAGGGAAACAAGCATTGGAGACTGTCCAACGGCTCCTTCCCGTGTTGTGTCAAGCC
CACGGTTTGACGCCTGCACAAGTGGTCGCCATCGCCTCCAATATTGGCGGTAAGCAGGCGCTGGAAACAG
TACAGCGCCTGCTGCCTGTACTGTGCCAGGATCATGGACTGACCCCAGACCAGGTAGTCGCAATCGCGTC
AAACGGAGGGGGAAAGCAAGCCCTGGAAACCGTGCAAAGGTTGTTGCCGGTCCTTTGTCAAGACCACGGC
CTTACACCGGAGCAAGTCGTGGCCATTGCAAGCAACATCGGTGGCAAACAGGCTCTTGAGACGGTTCAGA
GACTTCTCCCAGTTCTCTGTCAAGCCCACGGGCTGA
