>Addgene plasmid #36762 | TAL2342 | addgene partial sequence | sequence record 47029 | CMV-F
ACTAGAGAACCCACTGCTTACTGGCTTATCGAAATTAATACGACTCACTATAGGGAGACCCAAGCTGGCT
AGCACCATGGACTACAAAGACCATGACGGTGATTATAAAGATCATGACATCGATTACAAGGATGACGATG
ACAAGATGGCCCCCAAGAAGAAGAGGAAGGTGGGCATTCACCGCGGGGTACCTATGGTGGACTTGAGGAC
ACTCGGTTATTCGCAACAGCAACAGGAGAAAATCAAGCCTAAGGTCAGGAGCACCGTCGCGCAACACCAC
GAGGCGCTTGTGGGGCATGGCTTCACTCATGCGCATATTGTCGCGCTTTCACAGCACCCTGCGGCGCTTG
GGACGGTGGCTGTCAAATACCAAGATATGATTGCGGCCCTGCCCGAAGCCACGCACGAGGCAATTGTAGG
GGTCGGTAAACAGTGGTCGGGAGCGCGAGCACTTGAGGCGCTGCTGACTGTGGCGGGTGAGCTTAGGGGG
CCTCCGCTCCAGCTCGACACCGGGCAGCTGCTGAAGATCGCGAAGAGAGGGGGAGTAACAGCGGTAGAGG
CAGTGCACGCCTGGCGCAATGCGCTCACCGGGGCCCCCTTGAACCTGACCCCAGACCAGGTAGTCGCAAT
CGCGAACAATAATGGGGGAAAGCAAGCCCTGGAAACCGTGCAAAGGTTGTTGCCGGTCCTTTGTCAAGAC
CACGGCCTTACACCGGAGCAAGTCGTGGCCATTGCAAATAATAACGGTGGCAAACAGGCTCTTGAGACGG
TTCAGAGACTTCTCCCAGTTCTCTGTCAAGCCCACGGGCTGACTCCCGATCAAGTTGTAGCGATTGCGTC
GAACATTGGAGGGAAA
